>Addgene plasmid #81251 | Construct 12 - hUBCp_Cas9_3xNLS_p2a_puroR | depositor full sequence | sequence record 155356 | Construct 12 - hUBCp_Cas9_3xNLS_p2a_puroR sequence 14118 bps
GTTGCTCTGGAAAACTCATTTGCACCACTGCTGTGCCTTGGAATGCTAGTTGGAGTAATAAATCTCTGGA
ACAGATTTGGAATCACACGACCTGGATGGAGTGGGACAGAGAAATTAACAATTACACAAGCTTAATACAC
TCCTTAATTGAAGAATCGCAAAACCAGCAAGAAAAGAATGAACAAGAATTATTGGAATTAGATAAATGGG
CAAGTTTGTGGAATTGGTTTAACATAACAAATTGGCTGTGGTATATAAAATTATTCATAATGATAGTAGG
AGGCTTGGTAGGTTTAAGAATAGTTTTTGCTGTACTTTCTATAGTGAATAGAGTTAGGCAGGGATATTCA
CCATTATCGTTTCAGACCCACCTCCCAACCCCGAGGGGACCCGACAGGCCCGAAGGAATAGAAGAAGAAG
GTGGAGAGAGAGACAGAGACAGATCCATTCGATTAGTGAACGGATCGGCACTGCGTGCGCCAATTCTGCA
GACAAATGGCAGTATTCATCCACAATTTTAAAAGAAAAGGGGGGATTGGGGGGTACAGTGCAGGGGAAAG
AATAGTAGACATAATAGCAACAGACATACAAACTAAAGAATTACAAAAACAAATTACAAAAATTCAAAAT
TTTCGGGTTTATTACAGGGACAGCAGAGATCCAGTTTGGTTAATTAAGGGTGCAGCGGCCTCCGCGCCGG
GTTTTGGCGCCTCCCGCGGGCGCCCCCCTCCTCACGGCGAGCGCTGCCACGTCAGACGAAGGGCGCAGCG
AGCGTCCTGATCCTTCCGCCCGGACGCTCAGGACAGCGGCCCGCTGCTCATAAGACTCGGCCTTAGAACC
CCAGTATCAGCAGAAGGACATTTTAGGACGGGACTTGGGTGACTCTAGGGCACTGGTTTTCTTTCCAGAG
AGCGGAACAGGCGAGGAAAAGTAGTCCCTTCTCGGCGATTCTGCGGAGGGATCTCCGTGGGGCGGTGAAC
GCCGATGATTATATAAGGACGCGCCGGGTGTGGCACAGCTAGTTCCGTCGCAGCCGGGATTTGGGTCGCG
GTTCTTGTTTGTGGATCGCTGTGATCGTCACTTGGTGAGTAGCGGGCTGCTGGGCTGGCCGGGGCTTTCG
TGGCCGCCGGGCCGCTCGGTGGGACGGAAGCGTGTGGAGAGACCGCCAAGGGCTGTAGTCTGGGTCCGCG
AGCAAGGTTGCCCTGAACTGGGGGTTGGGGGGAGCGCAGCAAAATGGCGGCTGTTCCCGAGTCTTGAATG
GAAGACGCTTGTGAGGCGGGCTGTGAGGTCGTTGAAACAAGGTGGGGGGCATGGTGGGCGGCAAGAACCC
AAGGTCTTGAGGCCTTCGCTAATGCGGGAAAGCTCTTATTCGGGTGAGATGGGCTGGGGCACCATCTGGG
GACCCTGACGTGAAGTTTGTCACTGACTGGAGAACTCGGGTTTGTCGTCTGTTGCGGGGGCGGCAGTTAT
GGCGGTGCCGTTGGGCAGTGCACCCGTACCTTTGGGAGCGCGCGCCCTCGTCGTGTCGTGACGTCACCCG
TTCTGTTGGCTTATAATGCAGGGTGGGGCCACCTGCCGGTAGGTGTGCGGTAGGCTTTTCTCCGTCGCAG
GACGCAGGGTTCGGGCCTAGGGTAGGCTCTCCTGAATCGACAGGCGCCGGACCTCTGGTGAGGGGAGGGA
TAAGTGAGGCGTCAGTTTCTTTGGTCGGTTTTATGTACCTATCTTCTTAAGTAGCTGAAGCTCCGGTTTT
GAACTATGCGCTCGGGGTTGGCGAGTGTGTTTTGTGAAGTTTTTTAGGCACCTTTTGAAATGTAATCATT
TGGGTCAATATGTAATTTTCAGTGTTAGACTAGTAAATTGTCCGCTAAATTCTGGCCGTTTTTGGCTTTT
TTGTTAGACGAAGCTTGGGCTGCAGGTCGACTCTAGAGGATCCCCGGGTACCGGTCGCCAACGCGTGCCA
CCATGGACAAGAAGTACAGCATCGGCCTGGACATCGGCACCAACTCTGTGGGCTGGGCCGTGATCACCGA
CGAGTACAAGGTGCCCAGCAAGAAATTCAAGGTGCTGGGCAACACCGACCGGCACAGCATCAAGAAGAAC
CTGATCGGAGCCCTGCTGTTCGACAGCGGCGAAACAGCCGAGGCCACCCGGCTGAAGAGAACCGCCAGAA
GAAGATACACCAGACGGAAGAACCGGATCTGCTATCTGCAAGAGATCTTCAGCAACGAGATGGCCAAGGT
GGACGACAGCTTCTTCCACAGACTGGAAGAGTCCTTCCTGGTGGAAGAGGATAAGAAGCACGAGCGGCAC
CCCATCTTCGGCAACATCGTGGACGAGGTGGCCTACCACGAGAAGTACCCCACCATCTACCACCTGAGAA
AGAAACTGGTGGACAGCACCGACAAGGCCGACCTGCGGCTGATCTATCTGGCCCTGGCCCACATGATCAA
GTTCCGGGGCCACTTCCTGATCGAGGGCGACCTGAACCCCGACAACAGCGACGTGGACAAGCTGTTCATC
CAGCTGGTGCAGACCTACAACCAGCTGTTCGAGGAAAACCCCATCAACGCCAGCGGCGTGGACGCCAAGG
CCATCCTGTCTGCCAGACTGAGCAAGAGCAGACGGCTGGAAAATCTGATCGCCCAGCTGCCCGGCGAGAA
GAAGAATGGCCTGTTCGGAAACCTGATTGCCCTGAGCCTGGGCCTGACCCCCAACTTCAAGAGCAACTTC
GACCTGGCCGAGGATGCCAAACTGCAGCTGAGCAAGGACACCTACGACGACGACCTGGACAACCTGCTGG
CCCAGATCGGCGACCAGTACGCCGACCTGTTTCTGGCCGCCAAGAACCTGTCCGACGCCATCCTGCTGAG
CGACATCCTGAGAGTGAACACCGAGATCACCAAGGCCCCCCTGAGCGCCTCTATGATCAAGAGATACGAC
GAGCACCACCAGGACCTGACCCTGCTGAAAGCTCTCGTGCGGCAGCAGCTGCCTGAGAAGTACAAAGAGA
TTTTCTTCGACCAGAGCAAGAACGGCTACGCCGGCTACATTGACGGCGGAGCCAGCCAGGAAGAGTTCTA
CAAGTTCATCAAGCCCATCCTGGAAAAGATGGACGGCACCGAGGAACTGCTCGTGAAGCTGAACAGAGAG
GACCTGCTGCGGAAGCAGCGGACCTTCGACAACGGCAGCATCCCCCACCAGATCCACCTGGGAGAGCTGC
ACGCCATTCTGCGGCGGCAGGAAGATTTTTACCCATTCCTGAAGGACAACCGGGAAAAGATCGAGAAGAT
CCTGACCTTCCGCATCCCCTACTACGTGGGCCCTCTGGCCAGGGGAAACAGCAGATTCGCCTGGATGACC
AGAAAGAGCGAGGAAACCATCACCCCCTGGAACTTCGAGGAAGTGGTGGACAAGGGCGCTTCCGCCCAGA
GCTTCATCGAGCGGATGACCAACTTCGATAAGAACCTGCCCAACGAGAAGGTGCTGCCCAAGCACAGCCT
GCTGTACGAGTACTTCACCGTGTATAACGAGCTGACCAAAGTGAAATACGTGACCGAGGGAATGAGAAAG
CCCGCCTTCCTGAGCGGCGAGCAGAAAAAGGCCATCGTGGACCTGCTGTTCAAGACCAACCGGAAAGTGA
CCGTGAAGCAGCTGAAAGAGGACTACTTCAAGAAAATCGAGTGCTTCGACTCCGTGGAAATCTCCGGCGT
GGAAGATCGGTTCAACGCCTCCCTGGGCACATACCACGATCTGCTGAAAATTATCAAGGACAAGGACTTC
CTGGACAATGAGGAAAACGAGGACATTCTGGAAGATATCGTGCTGACCCTGACACTGTTTGAGGACAGAG
AGATGATCGAGGAACGGCTGAAAACCTATGCCCACCTGTTCGACGACAAAGTGATGAAGCAGCTGAAGCG
GCGGAGATACACCGGCTGGGGCAGGCTGAGCCGGAAGCTGATCAACGGCATCCGGGACAAGCAGTCCGGC
AAGACAATCCTGGATTTCCTGAAGTCCGACGGCTTCGCCAACAGAAACTTCATGCAGCTGATCCACGACG
ACAGCCTGACCTTTAAAGAGGACATCCAGAAAGCCCAGGTGTCCGGCCAGGGCGATAGCCTGCACGAGCA
CATTGCCAATCTGGCCGGCAGCCCCGCCATTAAGAAGGGCATCCTGCAGACAGTGAAGGTGGTGGACGAG
CTCGTGAAAGTGATGGGCCGGCACAAGCCCGAGAACATCGTGATCGAAATGGCCAGAGAGAACCAGACCA
CCCAGAAGGGACAGAAGAACAGCCGCGAGAGAATGAAGCGGATCGAAGAGGGCATCAAAGAGCTGGGCAG
CCAGATCCTGAAAGAACACCCCGTGGAAAACACCCAGCTGCAGAACGAGAAGCTGTACCTGTACTACCTG
CAGAATGGGCGGGATATGTACGTGGACCAGGAACTGGACATCAACCGGCTGTCCGACTACGATGTGGACC
ATATCGTGCCTCAGAGCTTTCTGAAGGACGACTCCATCGACAACAAGGTGCTGACCAGAAGCGACAAGAA
CCGGGGCAAGAGCGACAACGTGCCCTCCGAAGAGGTCGTGAAGAAGATGAAGAACTACTGGCGGCAGCTG
CTGAACGCCAAGCTGATTACCCAGAGAAAGTTCGACAATCTGACCAAGGCCGAGAGAGGCGGCCTGAGCG
AACTGGATAAGGCCGGCTTCATCAAGAGACAGCTGGTGGAAACCCGGCAGATCACAAAGCACGTGGCACA
GATCCTGGACTCCCGGATGAACACTAAGTACGACGAGAATGACAAGCTGATCCGGGAAGTGAAAGTGATC
ACCCTGAAGTCCAAGCTGGTGTCCGATTTCCGGAAGGATTTCCAGTTTTACAAAGTGCGCGAGATCAACA
ACTACCACCACGCCCACGACGCCTACCTGAACGCCGTCGTGGGAACCGCCCTGATCAAAAAGTACCCTAA
GCTGGAAAGCGAGTTCGTGTACGGCGACTACAAGGTGTACGACGTGCGGAAGATGATCGCCAAGAGCGAG
CAGGAAATCGGCAAGGCTACCGCCAAGTACTTCTTCTACAGCAACATCATGAACTTTTTCAAGACCGAGA
TTACCCTGGCCAACGGCGAGATCCGGAAGCGGCCTCTGATCGAGACAAACGGCGAAACCGGGGAGATCGT
GTGGGATAAGGGCCGGGATTTTGCCACCGTGCGGAAAGTGCTGAGCATGCCCCAAGTGAATATCGTGAAA
AAGACCGAGGTGCAGACAGGCGGCTTCAGCAAAGAGTCTATCCTGCCCAAGAGGAACAGCGATAAGCTGA
TCGCCAGAAAGAAGGACTGGGACCCTAAGAAGTACGGCGGCTTCGACAGCCCCACCGTGGCCTATTCTGT
GCTGGTGGTGGCCAAAGTGGAAAAGGGCAAGTCCAAGAAACTGAAGAGTGTGAAAGAGCTGCTGGGGATC
ACCATCATGGAAAGAAGCAGCTTCGAGAAGAATCCCATCGACTTTCTGGAAGCCAAGGGCTACAAAGAAG
TGAAAAAGGACCTGATCATCAAGCTGCCTAAGTACTCCCTGTTCGAGCTGGAAAACGGCCGGAAGAGAAT
GCTGGCCTCTGCCGGCGAACTGCAGAAGGGAAACGAACTGGCCCTGCCCTCCAAATATGTGAACTTCCTG
TACCTGGCCAGCCACTATGAGAAGCTGAAGGGCTCCCCCGAGGATAATGAGCAGAAACAGCTGTTTGTGG
AACAGCACAAGCACTACCTGGACGAGATCATCGAGCAGATCAGCGAGTTCTCCAAGAGAGTGATCCTGGC
CGACGCTAATCTGGACAAAGTGCTGTCCGCCTACAACAAGCACCGGGATAAGCCCATCAGAGAGCAGGCC
GAGAATATCATCCACCTGTTTACCCTGACCAATCTGGGAGCCCCTGCCGCCTTCAAGTACTTTGACACCA
CCATCGACCGGAAGAGGTACACCAGCACCAAAGAGGTGCTGGACGCCACCCTGATCCACCAGAGCATCAC
CGGCCTGTACGAGACACGGATCGACCTGTCTCAGCTGGGAGGCGACAAGCGTCCTGCTGCTACTAAGAAA
GCTGGTCAAGCTAAGAAAAAGAAAGCTAGCGGCAGCGGCGCCGGATCCCCAAAGAAGAAAAGGAAGGTTG
AAGACCCCAAGAAAAAGAGGAAGGTGATAAGCGCTGGAAGCGGAGCTACTAACTTCAGCCTGCTGAAGCA
GGCTGGAGACGTGGAGGAGAACCCTGGACCTACCGAGTACAAGCCCACGGTGCGCCTCGCCACCCGCGAC
GACGTCCCCCGGGCCGTACGCACCCTCGCCGCCGCGTTCGCCGACTACCCCGCCACGCGCCACACCGTCG
ACCCGGACCGCCACATCGAGCGGGTCACCGAGCTGCAAGAACTCTTCCTCACGCGCGTCGGGCTCGACAT
CGGCAAGGTGTGGGTCGCGGACGACGGCGCCGCGGTGGCGGTCTGGACCACGCCGGAGAGCGTCGAAGCG
GGGGCGGTGTTCGCCGAGATCGGCCCGCGCATGGCCGAGTTGAGCGGTTCCCGGCTGGCCGCGCAGCAAC
AGATGGAAGGCCTCCTGGCGCCGCACCGGCCCAAGGAGCCCGCGTGGTTCCTGGCCACCGTCGGCGTCTC
GCCCGACCACCAGGGCAAGGGTCTGGGCAGCGCCGTCGTGCTCCCCGGAGTGGAGGCGGCCGAGCGCGCC
GGGGTGCCCGCCTTCCTGGAGACATCCGCGCCCCGCAACCTCCCCTTCTACGAGCGGCTCGGCTTCACCG
TCACCGCCGACGTCGAGGTGCCCGAAGGACCGCGCACCTGGTGCATGACCCGCAAGCCCGGTGCCTGATA
AGAATTCGATATCAAGCTTATCGATAATCAACCTCTGGATTACAAAATTTGTGAAAGATTGACTGGTATT
CTTAACTATGTTGCTCCTTTTACGCTATGTGGATACGCTGCTTTAATGCCTTTGTATCATGCTATTGCTT
CCCGTATGGCTTTCATTTTCTCCTCCTTGTATAAATCCTGGTTGCTGTCTCTTTATGAGGAGTTGTGGCC
CGTTGTCAGGCAACGTGGCGTGGTGTGCACTGTGTTTGCTGACGCAACCCCCACTGGTTGGGGCATTGCC
ACCACCTGTCAGCTCCTTTCCGGGACTTTCGCTTTCCCCCTCCCTATTGCCACGGCGGAACTCATCGCCG
CCTGCCTTGCCCGCTGCTGGACAGGGGCTCGGCTGTTGGGCACTGACAATTCCGTGGTGTTGTCGGGGAA
ATCATCGTCCTTTCCTTGGCTGCTCGCCTGTGTTGCCACCTGGATTCTGCGCGGGACGTCCTTCTGCTAC
GTCCCTTCGGCCCTCAATCCAGCGGACCTTCCTTCCCGCGGCCTGCTGCCGGCTCTGCGGCCTCTTCCGC
GTCTTCGCCTTCGCCCTCAGACGAGTCGGATCTCCCTTTGGGCCGCCTCCCCGCATCGATACCGTCGACC
TCGAGACCTAGAAAAACATGGAGCAATCACAAGTAGCAATACAGCAGCTACCAATGCTGATTGTGCCTGG
CTAGAAGCACAAGAGGAGGAGGAGGTGGGTTTTCCAGTCACACCTCAGGTACCTTTAAGACCAATGACTT
ACAAGGCAGCTGTAGATCTTAGCCACTTTTTAAAAGAAAAGGGGGGACTGGAAGGGCTAATTCACTCCCA
ACGAAGACAAGATATCCTTGATCTGTGGATCTACCACACACAAGGCTACTTCCCTGATTGGCAGAACTAC
ACACCAGGGCCAGGGATCAGATATCCACTGACCTTTGGATGGTGCTACAAGCTAGTACCAGTTGAGCAAG
AGAAGGTAGAAGAAGCCAATGAAGGAGAGAACACCCGCTTGTTACACCCTGTGAGCCTGCATGGGATGGA
TGACCCGGAGAGAGAAGTATTAGAGTGGAGGTTTGACAGCCGCCTAGCATTTCATCACATGGCCCGAGAG
CTGCATCCGGACTGTACTGGGTCTCTCTGGTTAGACCAGATCTGAGCCTGGGAGCTCTCTGGCTAACTAG
GGAACCCACTGCTTAAGCCTCAATAAAGCTTGCCTTGAGTGCTTCAAGTAGTGTGTGCCCGTCTGTTGTG
TGACTCTGGTAACTAGAGATCCCTCAGACCCTTTTAGTCAGTGTGGAAAATCTCTAGCAGGGCCCGTTTA
AACCCGCTGATCAGCCTCGACTGTGCCTTCTAGTTGCCAGCCATCTGTTGTTTGCCCCTCCCCCGTGCCT
TCCTTGACCCTGGAAGGTGCCACTCCCACTGTCCTTTCCTAATAAAATGAGGAAATTGCATCGCATTGTC
TGAGTAGGTGTCATTCTATTCTGGGGGGTGGGGTGGGGCAGGACAGCAAGGGGGAGGATTGGGAAGACAA
TAGCAGGCATGCTGGGGATGCGGTGGGCTCTATGGCTTCTGAGGCGGAAAGAACCAGCTGGGGCTCTAGG
GGGTATCCCC
[124 nt withheld, positions 8481-8604]
C
[91 nt withheld, positions 8606-8696]
A
[49 nt withheld, positions 8698-8746]
CCTTTGACGTTGGAGTCCACGTTCTTT
[37 nt withheld, positions 8774-8810]
ACCCTATCTCGGTCTATTCTTTTGATTTATAAGGGATTTTGCCGATTTCGGCCTATTGGTTAAAAAATGA
GCTGATTTAACAAAAATTTAACGCGAATTAATTCTGTGGAATGTGTGTCAGTTAGGGTGTGGAAAGTCCC
CAGGCTCCCCAGCAGGCAGAAGTATGCAAAGCATGCATCTCAATTAGTCAGCAACCAGGTGTGGAAAGTC
CCCAGGCTCCCCAGCAGGCAGAAGTATGCAAAGCATGCATCTCAATTAGTCAGCAACCATAGTCCCGCCC
CTAACTCCGCCCATCCCGCCCCTAACTCCGCCCAGTTCCGCCCATTCTCCGCCCCATGGCTGACTAATTT
TTTTTATTTATGCAGAGGCCGAGGCCGCCTCTGCCTCTGAGCTATTCCAGAAGTAGTGAGGAGGCTTTTT
TGGAGGCCTAGGCTTTTGCAAAAAGCTCCCGGGAGCTTGTATATCCATTTTCGGATCTGATCAGCACGTG
TTGACAATTAATCATCGGCATAGTATATCGGCATAGTATAATACGACAAGGTGAGGAACTAAACCATGGC
CAAGTTGACCAGTGCCGTTCCGGTGCTCACCGCGCGCGACGTCGCCGGAGCGGTCGAGTTCTGGACCGAC
CGGCTCGGGTTCTCCCGGGACTTCGTGGAGGACGACTTCGCCGGTGTGGTCCGGGACGACGTGACCCTGT
TCATCAGCGCGGTCCAGGACCAGGTGGTGCCGGACAACACCCTGGCCTGGGTGTGGGTGCGCGGCCTGGA
CGAGCTGTACGCCGAGTGGTCGGAGGTCGTGTCCACGAACTTCCGGGACGCCTCCGGGCCGGCCATGACC
GAGATCGGCGAGCAGCCGTGGGGGCGGGAGTTCGCCCTGCGCGACCCGGCCGGCAACTGCGTGCACTTCG
TGGCCGAGGAGCAGGACTGACACGTGCTACGAGATTTCGATTCCACCGCCGCCTTCTATGAAAGGTTGGG
CTTCGGAATCGTTTTCCGGGACGCCGGCTGGATGATCCTCCAGCGCGGGGATCTCATGCTGGAGTTCTTC
GCCCACCCCAACTTGTTTATTGCAGCTTATAATGGTTACAAATAAAGCAATAGCATCACAAATTTCACAA
ATAAAGCATTTTTTTCACTGCATTCTAGTTGTGGTTTGTCCAAACTCATCAATGTATCTTATCATGTCTG
TATACCGTCGACCTCTAGCTAGAGCTTGGCGTAATCATGGTCATAGCTGTTTCCTGTGTGAAATTGTTAT
CCGCTCACAATTCCACACAACATACGAGCCGGAAGCATAAAGTGTAAAGCCTGGGGTGCCTAATGAGTGA
GCTAACTCACATTAATTGCGTTGCGCTCACTGCCCGCTTTCCAGTCGGGAAACCTGTCGTGCCAGCTGCA
TTAATGAATCGGCCAACGCGCGGGGAGAGGCGGTTTGCGTATTGGGCGCTCTTCCGCTTCCTCGCTCACT
GACTCGCTGCGCTCGGTCGTTCGGCTGCGGCGAGCGGTATCAGCTCACTCAAAGGCGGTAATACGGTTAT
CCACAGAATCAGGGGATAACGCAGGAAAGAACATGTGAGCAAAAGGCCAGCAAAAGGCCAGGAACCGTAA
AAAGGCCGCGTTGCTGGCGTTTTTCCATAGGCTCCGCCCCCCTGACGAGCATCACAAAAATCGACGCTCA
AGTCAGAGGTGGCGAAACCCGACAGGACTATAAAGATACCAGGCGTTTCCCCCTGGAAGCTCCCTCGTGC
GCTCTCCTGTTCCGACCCTGCCGCTTACCGGATACCTGTCCGCCTTTCTCCCTTCGGGAAGCGTGGCGCT
TTCTCATAGCTCACGCTGTAGGTATCTCAGTTCGGTGTAGGTCGTTCGCTCCAAGCTGGGCTGTGTGCAC
GAACCCCCCGTTCAGCCCGACCGCTGCGCCTTATCCGGTAACTATCGTCTTGAGTCCAACCCGGTAAGAC
ACGACTTATCGCCACTGGCAGCAGCCACTGGTAACAGGATTAGCAGAGCGAGGTATGTAGGCGGTGCTAC
AGAGTTCTTGAAGTGGTGGCCTAACTACGGCTACACTAGAAGAACAGTATTTGGTATCTGCGCTCTGCTG
AAGCCAGTTACCTTCGGAAAAAGAGTTGGTAGCTCTTGATCCGGCAAACAAACCACCGCTGGTAGCGGTG
GTTTTTTTGTTTGCAAGCAGCAGATTACGCGCAGAAAAAAAGGATCTCAAGAAGATCCTTTGATCTTTTC
TACGGGGTCTGACGCTCAGTGGAACGAAAACTCACGTTAAGGGATTTTGGTCATGAGATTATCAAAAAGG
ATCTTCACCTAGATCCTTTTAAATTAAAAATGAAGTTTTAAATCAATCTAAAGTATATATGAGTAAACTT
GGTCTGACAGTTACCAATGCTTAATCAGTGAGGCACCTATCTCAGCGATCTGTCTATTTCGTTCATCCAT
AGTTGCCTGACTCCCCGTCGTGTAGATAACTACGATACGGGAGGGCTTACCATCTGGCCCCAGTGCTGCA
ATGATACCGCGAGACCCACGCTCACCGGCTCCAGATTTATCAGCAATAAACCAGCCAGCCGGAAGGGCCG
AGCGCAGAAGTGGTCCTGCAACTTTATCCGCCTCCATCCAGTCTATTAATTGTTGCCGGGAAGCTAGAGT
AAGTAGTTCGCCAGTTAATAGTTTGCGCAACGTTGTTGCCATTGCTACAGGCATCGTGGTGTCACGCTCG
TCGTTTGGTATGGCTTCATTCAGCTCCGGTTCCCAACGATCAAGGCGAGTTACATGATCCCCCATGTTGT
GCAAAAAAGCGGTTAGCTCCTTCGGTCCTCCGATCGTTGTCAGAAGTAAGTTGGCCGCAGTGTTATCACT
CATGGTTATGGCAGCACTGCATAATTCTCTTACTGTCATGCCATCCGTAAGATGCTTTTCTGTGACTGGT
GAGTACTCAACCAAGTCATTCTGAGAATAGTGTATGCGGCGACCGAGTTGCTCTTGCCCGGCGTCAATAC
GGGATAATACCGCGCCACATAGCAGAACTTTAAAAGTGCTCATCATTGGAAAACGTTCTTCGGGGCGAAA
ACTCTCAAGGATCTTACCGCTGTTGAGATCCAGTTCGATGTAACCCACTCGTGCACCCAACTGATCTTCA
GCATCTTTTACTTTCACCAGCGTTTCTGGGTGAGCAAAAACAGGAAGGCAAAATGCCGCAAAAAAGGGAA
TAAGGGCGACACGGAAATGTTGAATACTCATACTCTTCCTTTTTCAATATTATTGAAGCATTTATCAGGG
TTATTGTCTCATGAGCGGATACATATTTGAATGTATTTAGAAAAATAAACAAATAGGGGTTCCGCGCACA
TTTCCCCGAAAAGTGCCACCTGACGTCGACGGATCGGGAGATCTCCCGATCCCCTATGGTGCACTCTCAG
TACAATCTGCTCTGATGCCGCATAGTTAAGCCAGTATCTGCTCCCTGCTTGTGTGTTGGAGGTCGCTGAG
TAGTGCGCGAGCAAAATTTAAGCTACAACAAGGCAAGGCTTGACCGACAATTGCATGAAGAATCTGCTTA
GGGTTAGGCGTTTTGCGCTGCTTCGCGATGTACGGGCCAGATATACGCGTTGACATTGATTATTGACTAG
TTATTAATAGTAATCAATTACGGGGTCATTAGTTCATAGCCCATATATGGAGTTCCGCGTTACATAACTT
ACGGTAAATGGCCCGCCTGGCTGACCGCCCAACGACCCCCGCCCATTGACGTCAATAATGACGTATGTTC
CCATAGTAACGCCAATAGGGACTTTCCATTGACGTCAATGGGTGGAGTATTTACGGTAAACTGCCCACTT
GGCAGTACATCAAGTGTATCATATGCCAAGTACGCCCCCTATTGACGTCAATGACGGTAAATGGCCCGCC
TGGCATTATGCCCAGTACATGACCTTATGGGACTTTCCTACTTGGCAGTACATCTACGTATTAGTCATCG
CTATTACCATGGTGATGCGGTTTTGGCAGTACATCAATGGGCGTGGATAGCGGTTTGACTCACGGGGATT
TCCAAGTCTCCACCCCATTGACGTCAATGGGAGTTTGTTTTGGCACCAAAATCAACGGGACTTTCCAAAA
TGTCGTAACAACTCCGCCCCATTGACGCAAATGGGCGGTAGGCGTGTACGGTGGGAGGTCTATATAAGCA
GCGCGTTTTGCCTGTACTGGGTCTCTCTGGTTAGACCAGATCTGAGCCTGGGAGCTCTCTGGCTAACTAG
GGAACCCACTGCTTAAGCCTCAATAAAGCTTGCCTTGAGTGCTTCAAGTAGTGTGTGCCCGTCTGTTGTG
TGACTCTGGTAACTAGAGATCCCTCAGACCCTTTTAGTCAGTGTGGAAAATCTCTAGCAGTGGCGCCCGA
ACAGGGACTTGAAAGCGAAAGGGAAACCAGAGGAGCTCTCTCGACGCAGGACTCGGCTTGCTGAAGCGCG
CACGGCAAGAGGCGAGGGGCGGCGACTGGTGAGTACGCCAAAAATTTTGACTAGCGGAGGCTAGAAGGAG
AGAGATGGGTGCGAGAGCGTCAGTATTAAGCGGGGGAGAATTAGATCGCGATGGGAAAAAATTCGGTTAA
GGCCAGGGGGAAAGAAAAAATATAAATTAAAACATATAGTATGGGCAAGCAGGGAGCTAGAACGATTCGC
AGTTAATCCTGGCCTGTTAGAAACATCAGAAGGCTGTAGACAAATACTGGGACAGCTACAACCATCCCTT
CAGACAGGATCAGAAGAACTTAGATCATTATATAATACAGTAGCAACCCTCTATTGTGTGCATCAAAGGA
TAGAGATAAAAGACACCAAGGAAGCTTTAGACAAGATAGAGGAAGAGCAAAACAAAAGTAAGACCACCGC
ACAGCAAGCGGCCGCTGATCTTCAGACCTGGAGGAGGAGATATGAGGGACAATTGGAGAAGTGAATTATA
TAAATATAAAGTAGTAAAAATTGAACCATTAGGAGTAGCACCCACCAAGGCAAAGAGAAGAGTGGTGCAG
AGAGAAAAAAGAGCAGTGGGAATAGGAGCTTTGTTCCTTGGGTTCTTGGGAGCAGCAGGAAGCACTATGG
GCGCAGCGTCAATGACGCTGACGGTACAGGCCAGACAATTATTGTCTGGTATAGTGCAGCAGCAGAACAA
TTTGCTGAGGGCTATTGAGGCGCAACAGCATCTGTTGCAACTCACAGTCTGGGGCATCAAGCAGCTCCAG
GCAAGAATCCTGGCTGTGGAAAGATACCTAAAGGATCAACAGCTCCTGGGGATTTGGG
Features (pLannotate 1.2.2; 32 found; start..end, strand, type, name):
      3..467     +  CDS            env (fragment): ENV_HV1H2 - Experimental evidence at protein level: Swiss-Prot protein existence level 1. [Transmembrane protein gp41]: Acts as a class I viral fusion protein. Under the current model, the protein has at least 3 conformational states: pre-fusion native state, pre-hairpin intermediate state, and post-fusion hairpin state. During fusion of viral and target intracellular membranes, the coiled coil regions (heptad repeats) assume a trimer-of-hairpins structure, positioning the fusion peptide in close proximity to the C-terminal region of the ectodomain. The formation of this structure appears to d
    516..633     +  misc_feature   cPPT/CTS: central polypurine tract and central termination sequence of HIV-1
    687..1899    +  promoter       UbC promoter: human ubiquitin C promoter
   1910..1943    -  misc_feature   MCS (fragment): pUC18/19 multiple cloning site
   1963..6066    +  CDS            Cas9: Cas9 (Csn1) endonuclease from the Streptococcus pyogenes Type II CRISPR/Cas system generates RNA-guided double strand breaks in DNA
   6262..6858    +  CDS            PuroR: puromycin N-acetyltransferase; pac from Streptomyces alboniger; confers resistance to puromycin
   6862..6886    +  misc_feature   MCS (fragment): pBluescript multiple cloning site
   6886..7474    +  misc_feature   WPRE: woodchuck hepatitis virus posttranscriptional regulatory element
   7411..7992    +  CDS            nef (fragment): NEF_HV1H2 - Experimental evidence at protein level: Swiss-Prot protein existence level 1. Extracellular Nef protein targets CD4(+) T-lymphocytes for apoptosis by interacting with CXCR4 surface receptors. From Human immunodeficiency virus type 1 group M subtype B (isolate HXB2) (HIV-1).
   7999..8179    +  LTR            5' LTR (truncated): truncated 5' long terminal repeat (LTR) from HIV-1
   8211..8435    +  polyA_signal   bGH poly(A) signal: bovine growth hormone polyadenylation signal
   8439..8460    +  promoter       SV40 promoter (fragment): SV40 enhancer and early promoter
   8481..8909    +  rep_origin     f1 ori (sequence partly withheld): f1 bacteriophage origin of replication; arrow indicates direction of (+) strand synthesis
   8923..9252    +  promoter       SV40 promoter: SV40 enhancer and early promoter
   9300..9347    +  promoter       EM7 promoter: synthetic bacterial promoter&nbsp
   9366..9740    +  CDS            BleoR: antibiotic-binding protein; Sh ble from Streptoalloteichus hindustanus; confers resistance to bleomycin, phleomycin, and Zeocin™
   9750..9875    +  CDS            ble (fragment): BLE_KLEPN - Experimental evidence at protein level: Swiss-Prot protein existence level 1. Binding protein with a strong affinity to the bleomycin family of antibiotics. Binds to CL990; an antimitotic-antibiotic compound. From Klebsiella pneumoniae.
   9870..9991    +  polyA_signal   SV40 poly(A) signal: SV40 polyadenylation signal
  10062..10084   -  protein_bind   lac operator (fragment): The lac repressor binds to the lac operator to inhibit transcription in E. coli. This inhibition can be relieved by adding lactose or isopropyl-β-D-thiogalactopyranoside (IPTG). lac repressor encoded by lacI
  10088..10118   -  promoter       lac promoter: promoter for the E. coli lac operon
  10133..10154   -  protein_bind   CAP binding site: CAP binding activates transcription in the presence of cAMP. E. coli catabolite activator protein
  10167..10259   -  CDS            lacI (fragment): lac repressor; lacI; The lac repressor binds to the lac operator to inhibit transcription in E. coli. This inhibition can be relieved by adding lactose or isopropyl-β-D-thiogalactopyranoside (IPTG).
  10442..11030   -  rep_origin     ori: high-copy-number ColE1/pMB1/pBR322/pUC origin of replication
  11201..12061   -  CDS            AmpR: β-lactamase; bla; confers resistance to ampicillin, carbenicillin, and related antibiotics
  12062..12166   -  promoter       AmpR promoter: bla
  12225..12277   -  misc_feature   bom (fragment): basis of mobility region from pBR322
  12432..12811   +  enhancer       CMV enhancer: human cytomegalovirus immediate early enhancer
  12812..13011   +  promoter       CMV promoter: human cytomegalovirus (CMV) immediate early promoter
  13029..13209   +  LTR            5' LTR (truncated): truncated 5' long terminal repeat (LTR) from HIV-1
  13256..13381   +  misc_feature   HIV-1 Ψ: packaging signal of human immunodeficiency virus type 1
  13365..13728   +  CDS            HIV-1 gag (fragment): gag protein from human immunodeficiency virus 1; gag
  13874..14107   +  misc_feature   RRE: The Rev response element (RRE) of HIV-1 allows for Rev-dependent mRNA export from the nucleus to the cytoplasm.
