[The description below was written by a language model from this plasmid's Addgene catalogue record and pLannotate feature annotations shown in this document.]
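Description:
Construct 12 - hUBCp_Cas9_3xNLS_p2a_puroR is a 14.1 kb lentiviral transfer plasmid for making mammalian cell lines that stably express Cas9 under puromycin selection. It is propagated in E. coli through a high-copy ColE1/pUC-type origin with ampicillin resistance (AmpR), and the backbone also carries an f1 origin. The record specifies a recombination-deficient growth strain, which is typical for plasmids containing repeated LTRs.

The viral genome is driven in packaging cells by a CMV enhancer/promoter fused to a truncated HIV-1 5' LTR. This is followed by the Ψ packaging signal with a gag fragment, the Rev response element for Rev-dependent nuclear export, an env fragment and the cPPT/CTS element, which aids nuclear import of the reverse-transcribed genome. Inside this frame, the human ubiquitin C promoter drives Streptococcus pyogenes Cas9. According to the construct name, Cas9 carries three nuclear localization signals and is joined through a P2A self-cleaving peptide to puromycin N-acetyltransferase. The NLS and P2A elements are not annotated individually but would sit in the gap between the Cas9 and PuroR coding sequences. Both proteins therefore come from a single transcript, linking drug resistance to nuclease expression. A WPRE downstream enhances transcript stability and expression, and the cassette ends in a truncated 3' LTR (labelled as a 5' LTR by the annotation tool) followed by a bGH polyadenylation signal.

Outside the viral region, an SV40/EM7 promoter-driven BleoR cassette with an SV40 poly(A) signal is present but would not be packaged. The catalogue lists the insert species as human, although Cas9 is of bacterial origin. No guide RNA cassette is annotated, so guides must be supplied separately, in keeping with its synthetic biology use as a Cas9-expressing cell line builder.
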