Addgene plasmid #81251: Construct 12 - hUBCp_Cas9_3xNLS_p2a_puroR
Purpose: Lentiviral construct for building stable cell lines expressing Cas9 via puromycin selection
Depositing lab: Timothy Lu. Depositing organization: Massachusetts Institute of Technology. Publication: Continuous genetic recording with self-targeting CRISPR-Cas in human cells. Perli SD, Cui CH, Lu TK. Science. 2016 Aug 18. pii: aag0511. 10.1126/science.aag0511 PubMed 27540006.
Backbone
  Vector backbone: Lentiviral
  Total vector size (bp): 14118
  Vector type: Mammalian Expression, Lentiviral, Synthetic Biology
  Selectable markers: Puromycin
Growth in bacteria
  Bacterial resistance: Ampicillin, 100 μg/mL
  Growth temperature: 37°C
  Growth strain: NEB Stable
  Copy number: High Copy
Gene/Insert
  Gene/Insert name: Cas9-3xNLS
  Species: H. sapiens (human)
Terms and licenses: Academic/Nonprofit Terms; Industry Terms: Not Available to Industry
How to cite: Construct 12 - hUBCp_Cas9_3xNLS_p2a_puroR was a gift from Timothy Lu (Addgene plasmid # 81251 ; http://n2t.net/addgene:81251 ; RRID:Addgene_81251)
