>Addgene plasmid #81251 | Construct 12 - hUBCp_Cas9_3xNLS_p2a_puroR | addgene partial sequence | sequence record 157804 | JBS21 5'-TCGTAGAAGGGGAGGTTGCG-3'
CGCGCTCGGCCGCCTCCACTCCGGGGAGCACGACGGCGCTGCCCAGACCCTTGCCCTGGTGGTCGGGCGA
GACGCCGACGGTGGCCAGGAACCACGCGGGCTCCTTGGGCCGGTGCGGCGCCAGGAGGCCTTCCATCTGT
TGCTGCGCGGCCAGCCGGGAACCGCTCAACTCGGCCATGCGCGGGCCGATCTCGGCGAACACCGCCCCCG
CTTCGACGCTCTCCGGCGTGGTCCAGACCGCCACCGCGGCGCCGTCGTCCGCGACCCACACCTTGCCGAT
GTCGAGCCCGACGCGCGTGAGGAAGAGTTCTTGCAGCTCGGTGACCCGCTCGATGTGGCGGTCCGGGTCG
ACGGTGTGGCGCGTGGCGGGGTAGTCGGCGAACGCGGCGGCGAGGGTGCGTACGGCCCGGGGGACGTCGT
CGCGGGTGGCGAGGCGCACCGTGGGCTTGTACTCGGTAGGTCCAGGGTTCTCCTCCACGTCTCCAGCCTG
CTTCAGCAGGCTGAAGTTAGTAGCTCCGCTTCCAGCGCTTATCACCTTCCTCTTTTTCTTGGGGTCTTCA
ACCTTCCTTTTCTTCTTTGGGGATCCGGCGCCGCTGCCGCTAGCTTTCTTTTTCTTAGCTTGACCAGCTT
TCTTAGTAGCAGCAGGACGCTTGTCGCCTCCCAGCTGAGACAGGTCGATCCGTGTCTCGTACAGGCCGGT
GATGCTCTGGTGGATCAGGGTGGCGTCCAGCACCTCTTTGGTGCTGGTGTACCTCTTCCGGTCGATGGTG
GTGTCAAAGTACTTGAAGGCGGCAGGGGCTCCCAGATTGGTCAGGGTAAACAGGTGGATGATATTCTCGG
CCTGCTCTCTGATGGGCTTATCCCGGTGCTTGTTGTAGGCGGACAGCACTTTGTCCAGATTAGCGTCGGC
CAGGATCACTCT
