>Addgene plasmid #81251 | Construct 12 - hUBCp_Cas9_3xNLS_p2a_puroR | addgene partial sequence | sequence record 160445 | hUBCpro-F2 5'-CGCCGATGATTATATAAGGA-3'
TCGCAGCCGGGATTTGGGTCGCGGTTCTTGTTTGTGGATCGCTGTGATCGTCACTTGGTGAGTAGCGGGC
TGCTGGGCTGGCCGGGGCTTTCGTGGCCGCCGGGCCGCTCGGTGGGACGGAAGCGTGTGGAGAGACCGCC
AAGGGCTGTAGTCTGGGTCCGCGAGCAAGGTTGCCCTGAACTGGGGGTTGGGGGGAGCGCAGCAAAATGG
CGGCTGTTCCCGAGTCTTGAATGGAAGACGCTTGTGAGGCGGGCTGTGAGGTCGTTGAAACAAGGTGGGG
GGCATGGTGGGCGGCAAGAACCCAAGGTCTTGAGGCCTTCGCTAATGCGGGAAAGCTCTTATTCGGGTGA
GATGGGCTGGGGCACCATCTGGGGACCCTGACGTGAAGTTTGTCACTGACTGGAGAACTCGGTTTGTCGT
CTGTTGCGGGGGCGGCAGTTATGGCGGTGCCGTTGGGCAGTGCACCCGTACCTTTGGGAGCGCGCGCCCT
CGTCGTGTCGTGACGTCACCCGTTCTGTTGGCTTATAATGCAGGGTGGGGCCACCTGCCGGTAGGTGTGC
GGTAGGCTTTTCTCCGTCGCAGGACGCAGGGTTCGGGCCTAGGGTAGGCTCTCCTGAATCGACAGGCGCC
GGACCTCTGGTGAGGGGAGGGATAAGTGAGGCGTCAGTTTCTTTGGTCGGTTTTATGTACCTATCTTCTT
AAGTAGCTGAAGCTCCGGTTTTGAACTATGCGCTCGGGGTTGGCGAGTGTGTTTTGTGAAGTTTTTTAGG
CACCTTTTGAAATGTAATCATTTGGGTCAATATGTAATTTTCAGTGTTAGACTAGTAAATTGTCCGCTAA
ATTCTGGCCGTTTTTGGCTTTTTTGTTAGACGAAGCTTGGGCTGCAGGTCGACTCTAGAGGATCCCCGGG
TACCGGTCGCCAACGCGTGCCACCATGGACAAGAAGTACAGCATCGGCCTGGACATCGGCACCAACTCTG
TGGGCTGGGCCGTGATCACCGA
